>Addgene plasmid #131132 | phage - ubc - nls - 2xmcp - egfp - BirA* | addgene full sequence | sequence record 255500 | Addgene NGS Result
TGGAAGGGCTAATTCACTCCCAAAGAAGACAAGATATCCTTGATCTGTGGATCTACCACACACAAGGCTA
CTTCCCTGATTAGCAGAACTACACACCAGGGCCAGGGGTCAGATATCCACTGACCTTTGGATGGTGCTAC
AAGCTAGTACCAGTTGAGCCAGATAAGGTAGAAGAGGCCAATAAAGGAGAGAACACCAGCTTGTTACACC
CTGTGAGCCTGCATGGGATGGATGACCCGGAGAGAGAAGTGTTAGAGTGGAGGTTTGACAGCCGCCTAGC
ATTTCATCACGTGGCCCGAGAGCTGCATCCGGAGTACTTCAAGAACTGCTGATATCGAGCTTGCTACAAG
GGACTTTCCGCTGGGGACTTTCCAGGGAGGCGTGGCCTGGGCGGGACTGGGGAGTGGCGAGCCCTCAGAT
CCTGCATATAAGCAGCTGCTTTTTGCCTGTACTGGGTCTCTCTGGTTAGACCAGATCTGAGCCTGGGAGC
TCTCTGGCTAACTAGGGAACCCACTGCTTAAGCCTCAATAAAGCTTGCCTTGAGTGCTTCAAGTAGTGTG
TGCCCGTCTGTTGTGTGACTCTGGTAACTAGAGATCCCTCAGACCCTTTTAGTCAGTGTGGAAAATCTCT
AGCAGTGGCGCCCGAACAGGGACTTGAAAGCGAAAGGGAAACCAGAGGAGCTCTCTCGACGCAGGACTCG
GCTTGCTGAAGCGCGCACGGCAAGAGGCGAGGGGCGGCGACTGGTGAGTACGCCAAAAATTTTGACTAGC
GGAGGCTAGAAGGAGAGAGATGGGTGCGAGAGCGTCAGTATTAAGCGGGGGAGAATTAGATCGCGATGGG
AAAAAATTCGGTTAAGGCCAGGGGGAAAGAAAAAATATAAATTAAAACATATAGTATGGGCAAGCAGGGA
GCTAGAACGATTCGCAGTTAATCCTGGCCTGTTAGAAACATCAGAAGGCTGTAGACAAATACTGGGACAG
CTACAACCATCCCTTCAGACAGGATCAGAAGAACTTAGATCATTATATAATACAGTAGCAACCCTCTATT
GTGTGCATCAAAGGATAGAGATAAAAGACACCAAGGAAGCTTTAGACAAGATAGAGGAAGAGCAAAACAA
AAGTAAGACCACCGCACAGCAAGCGGCCGGCCGCTGATCTTCAGACCTGGAGGAGGAGATATGAGGGACA
ATTGGAGAAGTGAATTATATAAATATAAAGTAGTAAAAATTGAACCATTAGGAGTAGCACCCACCAAGGC
AAAGAGAAGAGTGGTGCAGAGAGAAAAAAGAGCAGTGGGAATAGGAGCTTTGTTCCTTGGGTTCTTGGGA
GCAGCAGGAAGCACTATGGGCGCAGCGTCAATGACGCTGACGGTACAGGCCAGACAATTATTGTCTGGTA
TAGTGCAGCAGCAGAACAATTTGCTGAGGGCTATTGAGGCGCAACAGCATCTGTTGCAACTCACAGTCTG
GGGCATCAAGCAGCTCCAGGCAAGAATCCTGGCTGTGGAAAGATACCTAAAGGATCAACAGCTCCTGGGG
ATTTGGGGTTGCTCTGGAAAACTCATTTGCACCACTGCTGTGCCTTGGAATGCTAGTTGGAGTAATAAAT
CTCTGGAACAGATTTGGAATCACACGACCTGGATGGAGTGGGACAGAGAAATTAACAATTACACAAGCTT
AATACACTCCTTAATTGAAGAATCGCAAAACCAGCAAGAAAAGAATGAACAAGAATTATTGGAATTAGAT
AAATGGGCAAGTTTGTGGAATTGGTTTAACATAACAAATTGGCTGTGGTATATAAAATTATTCATAATGA
TAGTAGGAGGCTTGGTAGGTTTAAGAATAGTTTTTGCTGTACTTTCTATAGTGAATAGAGTTAGGCAGGG
ATATTCACCATTATCGTTTCAGACCCACCTCCCAACCCCGAGGGGACCCGACAGGCCCGAAGGAATAGAA
GAAGAAGGTGGAGAGAGAGACAGAGACAGATCCATTCGATTAGTGAACGGATCTCGACGGTATCGCCGAA
TTCACAAATGGCAGTATTCATCCACAATTTTAAAAGAAAAGGGGGGATTGGGGGGTACAGTGCAGGGGAA
AGAATAGTAGACATAATAGCAACAGACATACAAACTAAAGAATTACAAAAACAAATTACAAAAATTCAAA
ATTTTCGGGTTTATTACAGGGACAGCAGAGATCCAGTTTGGACTAGTGGCCTCCGCGCCGGGTTTTGGCG
CCTCCCGCGGGCGCCCCCCTCCTCACGGCGAGCGCTGCCACGTCAGACGAAGGGCGCAGCGAGCGTCCTG
ATCCTTCCGCCCGGACGCTCAGGACAGCGGCCCGCTGCTCATAAGACTCGGCCTTAGAACCCCAGTATCA
GCAGAAGGACATTTTAGGACGGGACTTGGGTGACTCTAGGGCACTGGTTTTCTTTCCAGAGAGCGGAACA
GGCGAGGAAAAGTAGTCCCTTCTCGGCGATTCTGCGGAGGGATCTCCGTGGGGCGGTGAACGCCGATGAT
TATATAAGGACGCGCCGGGTGTGGCACAGCTAGTTCCGTCGCAGCCGGGATTTGGGTCGCGGTTCTTGTT
TGTGGATCGCTGTGATCGTCACTTGGCGGCCGCAATGGGCCCAAAAAAGAAAAGAAAAGTTGGCTACCCC
TACGACGTGCCCGACTACGCCATCGAAGGCCGCCATATGCTAGCCGTTAAAATGGCTTCTAACTTTACTC
AGTTCGTTCTCGTCGACAATGGCGGAACTGGCGACGTGACTGTCGCCCCAAGCAACTTCGCTAACGGGAT
CGCTGAATGGATCAGCTCTAACTCGCGTTCACAGGCTTACAAAGTAACCTGTAGCGTTCGTCAGAGCTCT
GCGCAGAATCGCAAATACACCATCAAAGTCGAGGTGCCTAAAGGCGCCTGGCGTTCGTACTTAAATATGG
AACTAACCATTCCAATTTTCGCCACGAATTCCGACTGCGAGCTTATTGTTAAGGCAATGCAAGGTCTCCT
AAAAGATGGAAACCCGATTCCCTCAGCAATCGCAGCAAACTCCGGCATCTACGCCATGGCTTCTAACTTT
ACTCAGTTCGTTCTCGTCGACAATGGCGGAACTGGCGACGTGACTGTCGCCCCAAGCAACTTCGCTAACG
GGATCGCTGAATGGATCAGCTCTAACTCGCGTTCACAGGCTTACAAAGTAACCTGTAGCGTTCGTCAGAG
CTCTGCGCAGAATCGCAAATACACCATCAAAGTCGAGGTGCCTAAAGGCGCCTGGCGTTCGTACTTAAAT
ATGGAACTAACCATTCCAATTTTCGCCACGAATTCCGACTGCGAGCTTATTGTTAAGGCAATGCAAGGTC
TCCTAAAAGATGGAAACCCGATTCCCTCAGCAATCGCAGCAAACTCCGGCATCTACGCGGATTCTAGAAT
GGTGAGCAAGGGCGAGGAGCTGTTCACCGGGGTGGTGCCCATCCTGGTCGAGCTGGACGGCGACGTAAAC
GGCCACAAGTTCAGCGTGTCCGGCGAGGGCGAGGGCGATGCCACCTACGGCAAGCTGACCCTGAAGTTCA
TCTGCACCACCGGCAAGCTGCCCGTGCCCTGGCCCACCCTCGTGACCACCCTGACCTACGGCGTGCAGTG
CTTCAGCCGCTACCCCGACCACATGAAGCAGCACGACTTCTTCAAGTCCGCCATGCCCGAAGGCTACGTC
CAGGAGCGCACCATCTTCTTCAAGGACGACGGCAACTACAAGACCCGCGCCGAGGTGAAGTTCGAGGGCG
ACACCCTGGTGAACCGCATCGAGCTGAAGGGCATCGACTTCAAGGAGGACGGCAACATCCTGGGGCACAA
GCTGGAGTACAACTACAACAGCCACAACGTCTATATCATGGCCGACAAGCAGAAGAACGGCATCAAGGTG
AACTTCAAGATCCGCCACAACATCGAGGACGGCAGCGTGCAGCTCGCCGACCACTACCAGCAGAACACCC
CCATCGGCGACGGCCCCGTGCTGCTGCCCGACAACCACTACCTGAGCACCCAGTCCGCCCTGAGCAAAGA
CCCCAACGAGAAGCGCGATCACATGGTCCTGCTGGAGTTCGTGACCGCCGCCGGGATCACTCTCGGCATG
GACGAGCTGTACAAGCTCGAGGACAAGGACAACACCGTGCCCCTGAAGCTGATCGCCCTGCTGGCCAACG
GCGAGTTCCACTCTGGCGAGCAGCTGGGAGAGACCCTGGGAATGAGCAGAGCCGCCATCAACAAGCACAT
CCAGACACTGAGAGACTGGGGAGTGGACGTGTTCACCGTGCCTGGCAAGGGCTACAGCCTGCCTGAGCCT
ATCCAGCTGCTGAACGCCAAGCAGATCCTGGGACAGCTGGATGGCGGAAGCGTGGCCGTGCTGCCTGTGA
TCGACTCCACCAATCAGTACCTGCTGGACAGAATCGGAGAGCTGAAGTCCGGCGACGCCTGCATCGCCGA
GTACCAGCAGGCTGGCAGAGGAGGCAGAGGACGGAAGTGGTTCAGCCCATTCGGAGCCAACCTGTACCTG
TCCATGTTCTGGAGACTGGAGCAGGGACCTGCTGCTGCCATCGGACTGAGTCTGGTGATCGGAATCGTGA
TGGCCGAGGTGCTGAGAAAGCTGGGAGCCGACAAGGTGAGAGTGAAGTGGCCTAATGACCTGTACCTCCA
GGACCGCAAGCTGGCTGGCATCCTGGTGGAGCTGACAGGCAAGACAGGCGATGCCGCTCAGATCGTGATC
GGAGCCGGAATCAACATGGCCATGAGAAGAGTGGAGGAGAGCGTGGTGAACCAGGGCTGGATCACCCTGC
AGGAGGCTGGCATCAACCTGGACCGGAACACCCTGGCCGCCATGCTGATCAGAGAGCTGAGAGCCGCTCT
GGAGCTGTTCGAGCAGGAGGGACTGGCTCCTTACCTGAGCAGATGGGAGAAGCTGGACAACTTCATCAAC
AGACCTGTGAAGCTGATCATCGGCGACAAGGAAATCTTCGGCATCTCCAGAGGAATCGACAAGCAGGGAG
CTCTGCTGCTGGAGCAGGACGGAATCATCAAGCCCTGGATGGGCGGAGAAATCTCCCTGAGAAGCGCAGA
GAAGTAAATCGATAGATCCTAATCAACCTCTGGATTACAAAATTTGTGAAAGATTGACTGGTATTCTTAA
CTATGTTGCTCCTTTTACGCTATGTGGATACGCTGCTTTAATGCCTTTGTATCATGCTATTGCTTCCCGT
ATGGCTTTCATTTTCTCCTCCTTGTATAAATCCTGGTTGCTGTCTCTTTATGAGGAGTTGTGGCCCGTTG
TCAGGCAACGTGGCGTGGTGTGCACTGTGTTTGCTGACGCAACCCCCACTGGTTGGGGCATTGCCACCAC
CTGTCAGCTCCTTTCCGGGACTTTCGCTTTCCCCCTCCCTATTGCCACGGCGGAACTCATCGCCGCCTGC
CTTGCCCGCTGCTGGACAGGGGCTCGGCTGTTGGGCACTGACAATTCCGTGGTGTTGTCGGGGAAATCAT
CGTCCTTTCCTTGGCTGCTCGCCTGTGTTGCCACCTGGATTCTGCGCGGGACGTCCTTCTGCTACGTCCC
TTCGGCCCTCAATCCAGCGGACCTTCCTTCCCGCGGCCTGCTGCCGGCTCTGCGGCCTCTTCCGCGTCTT
CGCCTTCGCCCTCAGACGAGTCGGATCTCCCTTTGGGCCGCCTCCCCGCCTGAGATCCTTTAAGACCAAT
GACTTACAAGGCAGCTGTAGATCTTAGCCACTTTTTAAAAGAAAAGGGGGGACTGGAAGGGCTAATTCAC
TCCCAACGAAGACAAGATCTGCTTTTTGCTTGTACTGGGTCTCTCTGGTTAGACCAGATCTGAGCCTGGG
AGCTCTCTGGCTAACTAGGGAACCCACTGCTTAAGCCTCAATAAAGCTTGCCTTGAGTGCTTCAAGTAGT
GTGTGCCCGTCTGTTGTGTGACTCTGGTAACTAGAGATCCCTCAGACCCTTTTAGTCAGTGTGGAAAATC
TCTAGCAGTAGTAGTTCATGTCATCTTATTATTCAGTATTTATAACTTGCAAAGAAATGAATATCAGAGA
GTGAGAGGCCCGGGTTAATTAAGGAAAGGGCTAGATCATTCTTGAAGACGAAAGGGCCTCGTGATACGCC
TATTTTTATAGGTTAATGTCATGATAATAATGGTTTCTTAGACGTCAGGTGGCACTTTTCGGGGAAATGT
GCGCGGAACCCCTATTTGTTTATTTTTCTAAATACATTCAAATATGTATCCGCTCATGAGACAATAACCC
TGATAAATGCTTCAATAATATTGAAAAAGGAAGAGTATGAGTATTCAACATTTCCGTGTCGCCCTTATTC
CCTTTTTTGCGGCATTTTGCCTTCCTGTTTTTGCTCACCCAGAAACGCTGGTGAAAGTAAAAGATGCTGA
AGATCAGTTGGGTGCACGAGTGGGTTACATCGAACTGGATCTCAACAGCGGTAAGATCCTTGAGAGTTTT
CGCCCCGAAGAACGTTTTCCAATGATGAGCACTTTTAAAGTTCTGCTATGTGGCGCGGTATTATCCCGTG
TTGACGCCGGGCAAGAGCAACTCGGTCGCCGCATACACTATTCTCAGAATGACTTGGTTGAGTACTCACC
AGTCACAGAAAAGCATCTTACGGATGGCATGACAGTAAGAGAATTATGCAGTGCTGCCATAACCATGAGT
GATAACACTGCGGCCAACTTACTTCTGACAACGATCGGAGGACCGAAGGAGCTAACCGCTTTTTTGCACA
ACATGGGGGATCATGTAACTCGCCTTGATCGTTGGGAACCGGAGCTGAATGAAGCCATACCAAACGACGA
GCGTGACACCACGATGCCTGTAGCAATGGCAACAACGTTGCGCAAACTATTAACTGGCGAACTACTTACT
CTAGCTTCCCGGCAACAATTAATAGACTGGATGGAGGCGGATAAAGTTGCAGGACCACTTCTGCGCTCGG
CCCTTCCGGCTGGCTGGTTTATTGCTGATAAATCTGGAGCCGGTGAGCGTGGGTCTCGCGGTATCATTGC
AGCACTGGGGCCAGATGGTAAGCCCTCCCGTATCGTAGTTATCTACACGACGGGGAGTCAGGCAACTATG
GATGAACGAAATAGACAGATCGCTGAGATAGGTGCCTCACTGATTAAGCATTGGTAACTGTCAGACCAAG
TTTACTCATATATACTTTAGATTGATTTAAAACTTCATTTTTAATTTAAAAGGATCTAGGTGAAGATCCT
TTTTGATAATCTCATGACCAAAATCCCTTAACGTGAGTTTTCGTTCCACTGAGCGTCAGACCCCGTAGAA
AAGATCAAAGGATCTTCTTGAGATCCTTTTTTTCTGCGCGTAATCTGCTGCTTGCAAACAAAAAAACCAC
CGCTACCAGCGGTGGTTTGTTTGCCGGATCAAGAGCTACCAACTCTTTTTCCGAAGGTAACTGGCTTCAG
CAGAGCGCAGATACCAAATACTGTTCTTCTAGTGTAGCCGTAGTTAGGCCACCACTTCAAGAACTCTGTA
GCACCGCCTACATACCTCGCTCTGCTAATCCTGTTACCAGTGGCTGCTGCCAGTGGCGATAAGTCGTGTC
TTACCGGGTTGGACTCAAGACGATAGTTACCGGATAAGGCGCAGCGGTCGGGCTGAACGGGGGGTTCGTG
CACACAGCCCAGCTTGGAGCGAACGACCTACACCGAACTGAGATACCTACAGCGTGAGCTATGAGAAAGC
GCCACGCTTCCCGAAGGGAGAAAGGCGGACAGGTATCCGGTAAGCGGCAGGGTCGGAACAGGAGAGCGCA
CGAGGGAGCTTCCAGGGGGAAACGCCTGGTATCTTTATAGTCCTGTCGGGTTTCGCCACCTCTGACTTGA
GCGTCGATTTTTGTGATGCTCGTCAGGGGGGCGGAGCCTATGGAAAAACGCCAGCAACGCGGCCTTTTTA
CGGTTCCTGGCCTTTTGCTGGCCTTTTGCTCACATGTTCTTTCCTGCGTTATCCCCTGATTCTGTGGATA
ACCGTATTACCGCCTTTGAGTGAGCTGATACCGCTCGCCGCAGCCGAACGACCGAGCGCAGCGAGTCAGT
GAGCGAGGAAGCGGAAGAGCGCCCAATACGCAAACCGCCTCTCCCCGCGCGTTGGCCGATTCATTAATGC
AGCAAGCTCATGGCTGACTAATTTTTTTTATTTATGCAGAGGCCGAGGCCGCCTCGGCCTCTGAGCTATT
CCAGAAGTAGTGAGGAGGCTTTTTTGGAGGCCTAGGCTTTTGCAAAAAGCTCCCCGTGGCACGACAGGTT
TCCCGACTGGAAAGCGGGCAGTGAGCGCAACGCAATTAATGTGAGTTAGCTCACTCATTAGGCACCCCAG
GCTTTACACTTTATGCTTCCGGCTCGTATGTTGTGTGGAATTGTGAGCGGATAACAATTTCACACAGGAA
ACAGCTATGACATGATTACGAATTTCACAAATAAAGCATTTTTTTCACTGCATTCTAGTTGTGGTTTGTC
CAAACTCATCAATGTATCTTATCATGTCTGGATCAACTGGATAACTCAAGCTAACCAAAATCATCCCAAA
CTTCCCACCCCATACCCTATTACCACTGCCAATTACCTGTGGTTTCATTTACTCTAAACCTGTGATTCCT
CTGAATTATTTTCATTTTAAAGAAATTGTATTTGTTAAATATGTACTACAAACTTAGTAGT
Features (pLannotate 1.2.2; 26 found; start..end, strand, type, name):
    377..634     +  LTR            5' LTR (truncated): truncated 5' long terminal repeat (LTR) from HIV-1
    681..806     +  misc_feature   HIV-1 Ψ: packaging signal of human immunodeficiency virus type 1
    790..1128    +  CDS            HIV-1 gag (fragment): gag protein from human immunodeficiency virus 1; gag
   1303..1536    +  misc_feature   RRE: The Rev response element (RRE) of HIV-1 allows for Rev-dependent mRNA export from the nucleus to the cytoplasm.
   1913..2013    +  CDS            Rev (fragment): human immunodeficiency virus 1 (HIV-1) Rev protein; rev; enhances nuclear export of unspliced and incompletely spliced viral mRNAs
   2058..2175    +  misc_feature   cPPT/CTS: central polypurine tract and central termination sequence of HIV-1
   2218..2616    +  promoter       UbC promoter: human ubiquitin C promoter
   2715..2913    +  CDS            MS2 (fragment): bacteriophage MS2 coat protein binds to a specific stem-loop structure in the viral RNA (Peabody, 1993)
   2919..3062    +  CDS            MS2 (fragment): bacteriophage MS2 coat protein binds to a specific stem-loop structure in the viral RNA (Peabody, 1993)
   3066..3416    +  CDS            CAPSD_BPMS2 (fragment): Experimental evidence at protein level: Swiss-Prot protein existence level 1. Acts as a translational repressor of viral replicase synthesis late in infection. This latter function is the result of capsid protein interaction with an RNA hairpin which contains the replicase ribosome-binding site. From Escherichia phage MS2 (Bacteriophage MS2).
   3429..4145    +  CDS            EGFP: EGFP is a basic (constitutively fluorescent) green fluorescent protein published in 1996, derived from Aequorea victoria. It is reported to be a rapidly-maturing weak dimer with moderate acid sensitivity.
   4155..5114    +  CDS            BirA(R118G): promiscuous R118G mutant of the E. coli biotin protein ligase (Cronan, 2005) also known as BirA* or BioID
   5131..5719    +  misc_feature   WPRE: woodchuck hepatitis virus posttranscriptional regulatory element
   5727..5792    +  CDS            nef (fragment): NEF_HV1Z2 - Experimental evidence at protein level: Swiss-Prot protein existence level 1. Extracellular Nef protein targets CD4(+) T-lymphocytes for apoptosis by interacting with CXCR4 surface receptors. From Human immunodeficiency virus type 1 group M subtype D (isolate Z2/CDC-Z34) (HIV-1).
   5794..6027    +  LTR            3' LTR (ΔU3): self-inactivating 3' long terminal repeat (LTR) from HIV-1
   6232..6336    +  promoter       AmpR promoter: bla
   6337..7197    +  CDS            AmpR: β-lactamase; bla; confers resistance to ampicillin, carbenicillin, and related antibiotics
   7368..7956    +  rep_origin     ori: high-copy-number ColE1/pMB1/pBR322/pUC origin of replication
   8139..8193    +  CDS            lacI (fragment): lac repressor; lacI; The lac repressor binds to the lac operator to inhibit transcription in E. coli. This inhibition can be relieved by adding lactose or isopropyl-β-D-thiogalactopyranoside (IPTG).
   8199..8292    +  rep_origin     SV40 ori (fragment): SV40 origin of replication
   8317..8354    +  CDS            lacI (fragment): lac repressor; lacI; The lac repressor binds to the lac operator to inhibit transcription in E. coli. This inhibition can be relieved by adding lactose or isopropyl-β-D-thiogalactopyranoside (IPTG).
   8367..8388    +  protein_bind   CAP binding site: CAP binding activates transcription in the presence of cAMP. E. coli catabolite activator protein
   8403..8433    +  promoter       lac promoter: promoter for the E. coli lac operon
   8441..8457    +  protein_bind   lac operator: The lac repressor binds to the lac operator to inhibit transcription in E. coli. This inhibition can be relieved by adding lactose or isopropyl-β-D-thiogalactopyranoside (IPTG). lac repressor encoded by lacI
   8491..8574    +  polyA_signal   SV40 poly(A) signal (fragment): SV40 polyadenylation signal
   8741..329     +  CDS            nef (fragment) (across the origin): NEF_HV1BR - Experimental evidence at protein level: Swiss-Prot protein existence level 1. Extracellular Nef protein targets CD4(+) T-lymphocytes for apoptosis by interacting with CXCR4 surface receptors (PubMed:14990729). From Human immunodeficiency virus type 1 group M subtype B (isolate BRU/LAI) (HIV-1).
