[The description below was written by a language model from this plasmid's Addgene catalogue record and pLannotate feature annotations shown in this document.]
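Description:
phage - ubc - nls - 2xmcp - egfp - BirA* is a lentiviral mammalian expression plasmid built on the pHAGE-UBC backbone, with a sequenced length of about 8.7 kb. It is maintained in E. coli through a high-copy ColE1/pUC-type origin and selected with ampicillin via the bla gene. The transfer-vector portion carries the usual HIV-1-derived elements: a truncated 5' LTR, the Ψ packaging signal with an adjoining gag fragment, the Rev response element for Rev-dependent nuclear export of the genomic RNA, the cPPT/CTS, and a ΔU3 self-inactivating 3' LTR. Together these allow packaging into lentiviral particles and stable integration into target cells without LTR-driven transcription after integration. No mammalian selection marker is annotated, so the EGFP in the fusion is the only evident way to identify transduced cells.

The payload is a roughly 2.5 kb synthetic open reading frame cloned between NotI and ClaI and driven by the human ubiquitin C promoter, with a WPRE downstream to enhance transcript stability and expression. It encodes a single fusion protein: an N-terminal nuclear localization signal and HA tag, a tandem dimer of the bacteriophage MS2 coat protein (MCP), EGFP, and BirA*, the promiscuous R118G mutant of the E. coli biotin ligase used in BioID. The MCP dimer binds MS2 stem-loops engineered into an mRNA of interest, which tethers the fusion to that transcript. EGFP then allows the tagged mRNA to be visualized, while BirA* biotinylates nearby proteins so that they can be captured and identified. The construct is thus intended for imaging MS2-tagged mRNAs and for mapping their RNA-proximal proteome, as was done for β-actin mRNA in the associated publication.
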