Addgene plasmid #131132: phage - ubc - nls - 2xmcp - egfp - BirA*
Purpose: BirA* expressed as a protein fusion with MS2 coat protein (MCP) dimer and EGFP; to visualize any MS2 tagged mRNAs and to identify the RNA proximal proteome by their biotinylation.
Depositing lab: Ralf Jansen. Depositing organization: Eberhard Karls Universitaet Tuebingen. Publication: beta-Actin mRNA interactome mapping by proximity biotinylation. Mukherjee J, Hermesh O, Eliscovich C, Nalpas N, Franz-Wachtel M, Macek B, Jansen RP. Proc Natl Acad Sci U S A. 2019 Jun 25;116(26):12863-12872. doi: 10.1073/pnas.1820737116. Epub 2019 Jun 12. PubMed 31189591.
Backbone
  Vector backbone: pHAGE-UBC
  Backbone size w/o insert (bp): 6248
  Vector type: Mammalian Expression, Lentiviral
Growth in bacteria
  Bacterial resistance: Ampicillin, 100 μg/mL
  Growth temperature: 37°C
  Growth strain: NEB Stable
  Copy number: High Copy
Gene/Insert
  Gene/Insert name: NLS-HA-2xMCP-EGFP-BirA* (alt name: NLS-HA-2xMCP-EGFP-BioID)
  Species: Synthetic
  Insert size (bp): 2493
  Mutation: BirA* = BIrA >R118G
  Promoter: human ubiquitin C (UBC)
  Tag / fusion protein: NLS, HA (N terminal on insert)
  Cloning method: Restriction Enzyme; 5′ cloning site NotI (not destroyed); 3′ cloning site ClaI (not destroyed)
  Sequencing primers: 5′ 5'-ATTACAGGGACAGCAGAGATCC-3'; 3′ WPRE-R (5'CATAGCGTAAAAGGAGCAACA-3')
Terms and licenses: Academic/Nonprofit Terms; Industry Terms: Not Available to Industry
How to cite: phage - ubc - nls - 2xmcp - egfp - BirA* was a gift from Ralf Jansen (Addgene plasmid # 131132 ; http://n2t.net/addgene:131132 ; RRID:Addgene_131132)
