>Addgene plasmid #131132 | phage - ubc - nls - 2xmcp - egfp - BirA* | depositor partial sequence | sequence record 251344 | NLS-HA-2xMCP-EGFP-BirA*
ATGGGCCCAAAAAAGAAAAGAAAAGTTGGCTACCCCTACGACGTGCCCGACTACGCCATCGAAGGCCGCC
ATATGCTAGCCGTTAAAATGGCTTCTAACTTTACTCAGTTCGTTCTCGTCGACAATGGCGGAACTGGCGA
CGTGACTGTCGCCCCAAGCAACTTCGCTAACGGGATCGCTGAATGGATCAGCTCTAACTCGCGTTCACAG
GCTTACAAAGTAACCTGTAGCGTTCGTCAGAGCTCTGCGCAGAATCGCAAATACACCATCAAAGTCGAGG
TGCCTAAAGGCGCCTGGCGTTCGTACTTAAATATGGAACTAACCATTCCAATTTTCGCCACGAATTCCGA
CTGCGAGCTTATTGTTAAGGCAATGCAAGGTCTCCTAAAAGATGGAAACCCGATTCCCTCAGCAATCGCA
GCAAACTCCGGCATCTACGCCATGGCTTCTAACTTTACTCAGTTCGTTCTCGTCGACAATGGCGGAACTG
GCGACGTGACTGTCGCCCCAAGCAACTTCGCTAACGGGATCGCTGAATGGATCAGCTCTAACTCGCGTTC
ACAGGCTTACAAAGTAACCTGTAGCGTTCGTCAGAGCTCTGCGCAGAATCGCAAATACACCATCAAAGTC
GAGGTGCCTAAAGGCGCCTGGCGTTCGTACTTAAATATGGAACTAACCATTCCAATTTTCGCCACGAATT
CCGACTGCGAGCTTATTGTTAAGGCAATGCAAGGTCTCCTAAAAGATGGAAACCCGATTCCCTCAGCAAT
CGCAGCAAACTCCGGCATCTACGCGGATTCTAGAATGGTGAGCAAGGGCGAGGAGCTGTTCACCGGGGTG
GTGCCCATCCTGGTCGAGCTGGACGGCGACGTAAACGGCCACAAGTTCAGCGTGTCCGGCGAGGGCGAGG
GCGATGCCACCTACGGCAAGCTGACCCTGAAGTTCATCTGCACCACCGGCAAGCTGCCCGTGCCCTGGCC
CACCCTCGTGACCACCCTGACCTACGGCGTGCAGTGCTTCAGCCGCTACCCCGACCACATGAAGCAGCAC
GACTTCTTCAAGTCCGCCATGCCCGAAGGCTACGTCCAGGAGCGCACCATCTTCTTCAAGGACGACGGCA
ACTACAAGACCCGCGCCGAGGTGAAGTTCGAGGGCGACACCCTGGTGAACCGCATCGAGCTGAAGGGCAT
CGACTTCAAGGAGGACGGCAACATCCTGGGGCACAAGCTGGAGTACAACTACAACAGCCACAACGTCTAT
ATCATGGCCGACAAGCAGAAGAACGGCATCAAGGTGAACTTCAAGATCCGCCACAACATCGAGGACGGCA
GCGTGCAGCTCGCCGACCACTACCAGCAGAACACCCCCATCGGCGACGGCCCCGTGCTGCTGCCCGACAA
CCACTACCTGAGCACCCAGTCCGCCCTGAGCAAAGACCCCAACGAGAAGCGCGATCACATGGTCCTGCTG
GAGTTCGTGACCGCCGCCGGGATCACTCTCGGCATGGACGAGCTGTACAAGCTCGAGGACAAGGACAACA
CCGTGCCCCTGAAGCTGATCGCCCTGCTGGCCAACGGCGAGTTCCACTCTGGCGAGCAGCTGGGAGAGAC
CCTGGGAATGAGCAGAGCCGCCATCAACAAGCACATCCAGACACTGAGAGACTGGGGAGTGGACGTGTTC
ACCGTGCCTGGCAAGGGCTACAGCCTGCCTGAGCCTATCCAGCTGCTGAACGCCAAGCAGATCCTGGGAC
AGCTGGATGGCGGAAGCGTGGCCGTGCTGCCTGTGATCGACTCCACCAATCAGTACCTGCTGGACAGAAT
CGGAGAGCTGAAGTCCGGCGACGCCTGCATCGCCGAGTACCAGCAGGCTGGCAGAGGAGGCAGAGGACGG
AAGTGGTTCAGCCCATTCGGAGCCAACCTGTACCTGTCCATGTTCTGGAGACTGGAGCAGGGACCTGCTG
CTGCCATCGGACTGAGTCTGGTGATCGGAATCGTGATGGCCGAGGTGCTGAGAAAGCTGGGAGCCGACAA
GGTGAGAGTGAAGTGGCCTAATGACCTGTACCTCCAGGACCGCAAGCTGGCTGGCATCCTGGTGGAGCTG
ACAGGCAAGACAGGCGATGCCGCTCAGATCGTGATCGGAGCCGGAATCAACATGGCCATGAGAAGAGTGG
AGGAGAGCGTGGTGAACCAGGGCTGGATCACCCTGCAGGAGGCTGGCATCAACCTGGACCGGAACACCCT
GGCCGCCATGCTGATCAGAGAGCTGAGAGCCGCTCTGGAGCTGTTCGAGCAGGAGGGACTGGCTCCTTAC
CTGAGCAGATGGGAGAAGCTGGACAACTTCATCAACAGACCTGTGAAGCTGATCATCGGCGACAAGGAAA
TCTTCGGCATCTCCAGAGGAATCGACAAGCAGGGAGCTCTGCTGCTGGAGCAGGACGGAATCATCAAGCC
CTGGATGGGCGGAGAAATCTCCCTGAGAAGCGCAGAGAAGTAA
