>Addgene plasmid #131132 | phage - ubc - nls - 2xmcp - egfp - BirA* | depositor partial sequence | sequence record 251345 | BirA*
GACAAGGACAACACCGTGCCCCTGAAGCTGATCGCCCTGCTGGCCAACGGCGAGTTCCACTCTGGCGAGC
AGCTGGGAGAGACCCTGGGAATGAGCAGAGCCGCCATCAACAAGCACATCCAGACACTGAGAGACTGGGG
AGTGGACGTGTTCACCGTGCCTGGCAAGGGCTACAGCCTGCCTGAGCCTATCCAGCTGCTGAACGCCAAG
CAGATCCTGGGACAGCTGGATGGCGGAAGCGTGGCCGTGCTGCCTGTGATCGACTCCACCAATCAGTACC
TGCTGGACAGAATCGGAGAGCTGAAGTCCGGCGACGCCTGCATCGCCGAGTACCAGCAGGCTGGCAGAGG
AGGCAGAGGACGGAAGTGGTTCAGCCCATTCGGAGCCAACCTGTACCTGTCCATGTTCTGGAGACTGGAG
CAGGGACCTGCTGCTGCCATCGGACTGAGTCTGGTGATCGGAATCGTGATGGCCGAGGTGCTGAGAAAGC
TGGGAGCCGACAAGGTGAGAGTGAAGTGGCCTAATGACCTGTACCTCCAGGACCGCAAGCTGGCTGGCAT
CCTGGTGGAGCTGACAGGCAAGACAGGCGATGCCGCTCAGATCGTGATCGGAGCCGGAATCAACATGGCC
ATGAGAAGAGTGGAGGAGAGCGTGGTGAACCAGGGCTGGATCACCCTGCAGGAGGCTGGCATCAACCTGG
ACCGGAACACCCTGGCCGCCATGCTGATCAGAGAGCTGAGAGCCGCTCTGGAGCTGTTCGAGCAGGAGGG
ACTGGCTCCTTACCTGAGCAGATGGGAGAAGCTGGACAACTTCATCAACAGACCTGTGAAGCTGATCATC
GGCGACAAGGAAATCTTCGGCATCTCCAGAGGAATCGACAAGCAGGGAGCTCTGCTGCTGGAGCAGGACG
GAATCATCAAGCCCTGGATGGGCGGAGAAATCTCCCTGAGAAGCGCAGAGAAGTAA
